>Addgene plasmid #161324 | pDONR221-SLC5A3_STOP | addgene full sequence | sequence record 349395 | Addgene NGS Result
CAAATAATGATTTTATTTTGACTGATAGTGACCTGTTCGTTGCAACACATTGATGAGCAATGCTTTTTTA
TAATGCCAACTTTGTACAAAAAAGCAGGCTCCACCATGAGGGCCGTGCTGGACACAGCCGATATCGCCAT
CGTGGCCCTGTACTTCATCCTGGTCATGTGCATCGGCTTCTTTGCCATGTGGAAGTCCAACAGGTCTACC
GTGAGCGGCTATTTTCTGGCCGGCCGCAGCATGACATGGGTGACCATCGGCGCCAGCCTGTTCGTGTCCA
ACATCGGCTCTGAGCACTTTATCGGACTGGCAGGAAGCGGAGCAGCATCCGGCTTCGCCGTGGGCGCCTG
GGAGTTTAATGCACTGCTGCTGCTGCAGCTGCTGGGATGGGTGTTCATCCCCATCTACATCCGCTCCGGC
GTGTACACAATGCCTGAGTATCTGTCTAAGCGGTTCGGCGGCCACAGAATCCAGGTGTACTTTGCCGCCC
TGTCCCTGATCCTGTATATCTTCACCAAGCTGAGCGTGGACCTGTACTCCGGCGCCCTGTTTATCCAGGA
GTCTCTGGGCTGGAATCTGTATGTGAGCGTGATCCTGCTGATCGGCATGACAGCCCTGCTGACAGTGACC
GGAGGACTGGTGGCCGTGATCTATACAGACACCCTGCAGGCCCTGCTGATGATCATCGGCGCCCTGACCC
TGATGATCATCAGCATCATGGAGATCGGCGGCTTCGAGGAGGTGAAGCGGAGATACATGCTGGCCTCTCC
AGATGTGACAAGCATCCTGCTGACCTATAACCTGTCTAACACCAATAGCTGTAACGTGAGCCCAAAGAAG
GAGGCCCTGAAGATGCTGAGGAACCCCACAGACGAGGATGTGCCATGGCCAGGCTTTATCCTGGGACAGA
CCCCAGCATCCGTGTGGTACTGGTGCGCAGATCAGGTCATCGTGCAGCGCGTGCTGGCAGCAAAGAATAT
CGCCCACGCCAAGGGCAGCACACTGATGGCCGGCTTCCTGAAGCTGCTGCCAATGTTTATCATCGTGGTG
CCCGGCATGATCTCCAGGATCCTGTTCACCGACGATATCGCCTGCATCAACCCCGAGCACTGCATGCTGG
TGTGCGGATCCAGGGCAGGCTGTTCTAATATCGCCTACCCTAGACTGGTCATGAAGCTGGTGCCAGTGGG
ACTGAGGGGACTGATGATGGCCGTGATGATCGCCGCCCTGATGTCTGACCTGGATAGCATCTTCAACTCT
GCCAGCACAATCTTTACCCTGGACGTGTATAAGCTGATCAGGAAGTCCGCCAGCTCCCGCGAGCTGATGA
TCGTGGGCAGAATCTTCGTGGCCTTTATGGTGGTCATCTCTATCGCCTGGGTGCCTATCATCGTGGAGAT
GCAGGGCGGCCAGATGTACCTGTATATCCAGGAGGTGGCAGATTACCTGACCCCACCTGTGGCCGCCCTG
TTCCTGCTGGCCATCTTTTGGAAGCGGTGTAACGAGCAGGGAGCCTTCTACGGAGGAATGGCAGGATTTG
TGCTGGGAGCCGTGCGGCTGATCCTGGCCTTCGCCTATAGAGCCCCCGAGTGCGACCAGCCTGATAATAG
ACCAGGCTTCATCAAGGACATCCACTACATGTATGTGGCCACAGGCCTGTTTTGGGTGACAGGCCTGATC
ACCGTGATCGTGAGCCTGCTGACACCACCCCCTACCAAGGAGCAGATCCGGACCACAACCTTTTGGTCTA
AGAAGAACCTGGTGGTGAAGGAGAATTGCAGCCCCAAGGAGGAGCCTTATCAGATGCAGGAGAAGAGCAT
CCTGAGATGTTCCGAGAACAATGAGACCATCAACCACATCATCCCCAATGGCAAGTCCGAGGACTCTATC
AAGGGCCTGCAGCCTGAGGATGTGAACCTGCTGGTGACATGCAGGGAGGAGGGAAATCCTGTGGCATCCC
TGGGACACTCTGAGGCAGAGACCCCAGTGGATGCCTACTCTAACGGACAGGCCGCCCTGATGGGAGAGAA
GGAGAGGAAGAAGGAGACAGACGATGGCGGCCGCTATTGGAAGTTCATCGACTGGTTCTGCGGCTTTAAG
TCCAAGTCTCTGAGCAAGAGGTCCCTGCGCGATCTGATGGAGGAGGAGGCCGTGTGCCTGCAGATGCTGG
AGGAGACCAGACAGGTGAAAGTGATCCTGAACATCGGCCTGTTCGCCGTGTGCAGCCTGGGCATCTTCAT
GTTCGTGTACTTCAGCCTGTAAGACCCAGCTTTCTTGTACAAAGTTGGCATTATAAGAAAGCATTGCTTA
TCAATTTGTTGCAACGAACAGGTCACTATCAGTCAAAATAAAATCATTATTTGCCATCCAGCTGATATCC
CCTATAGTGAGTCGTATTACATGGTCATAGCTGTTTCCTGGCAGCTCTGGCCCGTGTCTCAAAATCTCTG
ATGTTACATTGCACAAGATAAAAATATATCATCATGAACAATAAAACTGTCTGCTTACATAAACAGTAAT
ACAAGGGGTGTTATGAGCCATATTCAACGGGAAACGTCGAGGCCGCGATTAAATTCCAACATGGATGCTG
ATTTATATGGGTATAAATGGGCTCGCGATAATGTCGGGCAATCAGGTGCGACAATCTATCGCTTGTATGG
GAAGCCCGATGCGCCAGAGTTGTTTCTGAAACATGGCAAAGGTAGCGTTGCCAATGATGTTACAGATGAG
ATGGTCAGACTAAACTGGCTGACGGAATTTATGCCTCTTCCGACCATCAAGCATTTTATCCGTACTCCTG
ATGATGCATGGTTACTCACCACTGCGATCCCCGGAAAAACAGCATTCCAGGTATTAGAAGAATATCCTGA
TTCAGGTGAAAATATTGTTGATGCGCTGGCAGTGTTCCTGCGCCGGTTGCATTCGATTCCTGTTTGTAAT
TGTCCTTTTAACAGCGATCGCGTATTTCGTCTCGCTCAGGCGCAATCACGAATGAATAACGGTTTGGTTG
ATGCGAGTGATTTTGATGACGAGCGTAATGGCTGGCCTGTTGAACAAGTCTGGAAAGAAATGCATAAACT
TTTGCCATTCTCACCGGATTCAGTCGTCACTCATGGTGATTTCTCACTTGATAACCTTATTTTTGACGAG
GGGAAATTAATAGGTTGTATTGATGTTGGACGAGTCGGAATCGCAGACCGATACCAGGATCTTGCCATCC
TATGGAACTGCCTCGGTGAGTTTTCTCCTTCATTACAGAAACGGCTTTTTCAAAAATATGGTATTGATAA
TCCTGATATGAATAAATTGCAGTTTCATTTGATGCTCGATGAGTTTTTCTAATCAGAATTGGTTAATTGG
TTGTAACACTGGCAGAGCATTACGCTGACTTGACGGGACGGCGCAAGCTCATGACCAAAATCCCTTAACG
TGAGTTACGCGTCGTTCCACTGAGCGTCAGACCCCGTAGAAAAGATCAAAGGATCTTCTTGAGATCCTTT
TTTTCTGCGCGTAATCTGCTGCTTGCAAACAAAAAAACCACCGCTACCAGCGGTGGTTTGTTTGCCGGAT
CAAGAGCTACCAACTCTTTTTCCGAAGGTAACTGGCTTCAGCAGAGCGCAGATACCAAATACTGTTCTTC
TAGTGTAGCCGTAGTTAGGCCACCACTTCAAGAACTCTGTAGCACCGCCTACATACCTCGCTCTGCTAAT
CCTGTTACCAGTGGCTGCTGCCAGTGGCGATAAGTCGTGTCTTACCGGGTTGGACTCAAGACGATAGTTA
CCGGATAAGGCGCAGCGGTCGGGCTGAACGGGGGGTTCGTGCACACAGCCCAGCTTGGAGCGAACGACCT
ACACCGAACTGAGATACCTACAGCGTGAGCTATGAGAAAGCGCCACGCTTCCCGAAGGGAGAAAGGCGGA
CAGGTATCCGGTAAGCGGCAGGGTCGGAACAGGAGAGCGCACGAGGGAGCTTCCAGGGGGAAACGCCTGG
TATCTTTATAGTCCTGTCGGGTTTCGCCACCTCTGACTTGAGCGTCGATTTTTGTGATGCTCGTCAGGGG
GGCGGAGCCTATGGAAAAACGCCAGCAACGCGGCCTTTTTACGGTTCCTGGCCTTTTGCTGGCCTTTTGC
TCACATGTTCTTTCCTGCGTTATCCCCTGATTCTGTGGATAACCGTATTACCGCCTTTGAGTGAGCTGAT
ACCGCTCGCCGCAGCCGAACGACCGAGCGCAGCGAGTCAGTGAGCGAGGAAGCGGAAGAGCGCCCAATAC
GCAAACCGCCTCTCCCCGCGCGTTGGCCGATTCATTAATGCAGCTGGCACGACAGGTTTCCCGACTGGAA
AGCGGGCAGTGAGCGCAACGCAATTAATACGCGTACCGCTAGCCAGGAAGAGTTTGTAGAAACGCAAAAA
GGCCATCCGTCAGGATGGCCTTCTGCTTAGTTTGATGCCTGGCAGTTTATGGCGGGCGTCCTGCCCGCCA
CCCTCCGGGCCGTTGCTTCACAACGTTCAAATCCGCTCCCGGCGGATTTGTCCTACTCAGGAGAGCGTTC
ACCGACAAACAACAGATAAAACGAAAGGCCCAGTCTTCCGACTGAGCCTTTCGTTTTATTTGATGCCTGG
CAGTTCCCTACTCTCGCGTTAACGCTAGCATGGATGTTTTCCCAGTCACGACGTTGTAAAACGACGGCCA
GTCTTAAGCTCGGGCCC
Features (pLannotate 1.2.2; 10 found; start..end, strand, type, name):
      1..100     +  protein_bind   attL1: mutant version of attL; recombination site for the Gateway® LR reaction LR Clonase™
    106..2259    +  CDS            SLC5A3: SC5A3_HUMAN - Experimental evidence at protein level: Swiss-Prot protein existence level 1. Prevents intracellular accumulation of high concentrations of myo-inositol (an osmolyte) that result in impairment of cellular function. From Homo sapiens (Human).
   2264..2363    -  protein_bind   attL2: mutant version of attL; recombination site for the Gateway® LR reaction LR Clonase™
   2381..2399    -  promoter       T7 promoter: promoter for bacteriophage T7 RNA polymerase
   2533..3342    +  CDS            KanR: aminoglycoside phosphotransferase; aph(3')-Ia; confers resistance to kanamycin in bacteria or G418 (Geneticin®) in eukaryotes
   3489..4077    +  rep_origin     ori: high-copy-number ColE1/pMB1/pBR322/pUC origin of replication
   4260..4352    +  CDS            lacI (fragment): lac repressor; lacI; The lac repressor binds to the lac operator to inhibit transcription in E. coli. This inhibition can be relieved by adding lactose or isopropyl-β-D-thiogalactopyranoside (IPTG).
   4407..4434    -  terminator     rrnB T2 terminator: transcription terminator T2 from the E. coli rrnB gene
   4566..4609    +  terminator     rrnB T1 terminator: Escherichia coli rrnB; transcription terminator T1 from the E. coli rrnB gene
   4656..4692    -  CDS            lacZα (fragment): LacZα fragment of β-galactosidase; lacZ fragment
