[The description below was written by a language model from this plasmid's Addgene catalogue record and pLannotate feature annotations shown in this document.]
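Description:
pDONR221-SLC5A3_STOP is a Gateway entry clone built on the pDONR221 backbone. It carries a codon-optimized open reading frame for human SLC5A3 (also known as SMIT or SMIT1), the sodium/myo-inositol cotransporter of the solute carrier family. The sequenced plasmid is about 4.7 kb. It is propagated in E. coli from a high-copy ColE1/pUC-type origin and selected with kanamycin through an aminoglycoside phosphotransferase (KanR) gene. Although the catalogue lists the vector type as mammalian expression, the feature table shows no eukaryotic promoter or polyadenylation signal. The plasmid is therefore a shuttle for the ORF and not itself an expression construct.

The roughly 2.2 kb SLC5A3 coding sequence sits between attL1 and attL2 sites. These are the recombination sites used by LR Clonase to transfer an insert directionally into any attR-containing destination vector, which then supplies the promoter, tags and selection markers. This version keeps a STOP codon at the end of the ORF, so it suits native or N-terminally tagged expression, whereas C-terminal fusions would not be read through. The depositor notes that a companion clone without the stop codon exists for that purpose. Other annotated elements are standard backbone features. The rrnB T1 and T2 terminators lie upstream of the cassette and insulate it from read-through transcription. A T7 promoter flanks attL2 and points back toward the insert. Short lacI and lacZα fragments are vestigial remnants. The insert can be verified with M13 forward and reverse primers. The clone belongs to a consortium collection of SLC transporter ORFs intended for subcloning into custom expression vectors for transporter research and drug discovery.
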