Addgene plasmid #161324: pDONR221-SLC5A3_STOP
Purpose: Gateway entry clone with codon-optimized ORF sequence for subcloning into custom expression vectors. Contains a STOP codon at the end of the codon-optimized ORF sequence.
Depositing lab: RESOLUTE Consortium & Giulio Superti-Furga. Depositing organization: CeMM Research Center for Molecular Medicine. Publication: The RESOLUTE consortium: unlocking SLC transporters for drug discovery. Superti-Furga G, Lackner D, Wiedmer T, Ingles-Prieto A, Barbosa B, Girardi E, Goldmann U, Gurtl B, Klavins K, Klimek C, Lindinger S, Lineiro-Retes E, Muller AC, Onstein S, Redinger G, Reil D, Sedlyarov V, Wolf G, Crawford M, Everley R, ... Steppan CM. Nat Rev Drug Discov. 2020 Jul;19(7):429-430. doi: 10.1038/d41573-020-00056-6. PubMed 32265506.
Backbone
  Vector backbone: pDONR221
  Backbone manufacturer: ThermoFisher Scientific
  Backbone size w/o insert (bp): 2550
  Vector type: Mammalian Expression
Growth in bacteria
  Bacterial resistance: Kanamycin, 50 μg/mL
  Growth temperature: 37°C
  Growth strain: NEB Stable
  Copy number: High Copy
Gene/Insert
  Gene/Insert name: SLC5A3 (alt name: SMIT, SMIT1)
  Species: H. sapiens (human)
  Insert size (bp): 2157
  Entrez Gene: SLC5A3 (a.k.a. BCW2, SMIT, SMIT1, SMIT2)
  Cloning method: Gateway Cloning
  Sequencing primers: 5′ M13-fwd; 3′ M13-rev
Terms and licenses: Academic/Nonprofit Terms; Industry Terms
Depositor comments: This plasmid contains a STOP codon at the end of the codon-optimized ORF. For the version of this plasmid that does not contain a STOP codon, please see Addgene plasmid 132158 For more information on the full Resolute plasmid collection, please see www.addgene.org/depositor-collections/re-solute/. Please provide your feedback on this plasmid to the RESOLUTE consortium by filling out their RESOLUTE repository feedback form: https://forms.office.com/Pages/ResponsePage.aspx?id=0e05yklzmkS7rjFGQL4N7z4feCLQvEJAmVcOCM_u885UN1JJRko0Ukg4TVQwNTZLOUxPQVJWT1NHUCQlQCN0PWcu
How to cite: pDONR221-SLC5A3_STOP was a gift from RESOLUTE Consortium & Giulio Superti-Furga (Addgene plasmid # 161324 ; http://n2t.net/addgene:161324 ; RRID:Addgene_161324)
