>Addgene plasmid #161324 | pDONR221-SLC5A3_STOP | depositor partial sequence | sequence record 312583 | Codon-optimized ORF of SLC5A3
ATGAGGGCCGTGCTGGACACAGCCGATATCGCCATCGTGGCCCTGTACTTCATCCTGGTCATGTGCATCG
GCTTCTTTGCCATGTGGAAGTCCAACAGGTCTACCGTGAGCGGCTATTTTCTGGCCGGCCGCAGCATGAC
ATGGGTGACCATCGGCGCCAGCCTGTTCGTGTCCAACATCGGCTCTGAGCACTTTATCGGACTGGCAGGA
AGCGGAGCAGCATCCGGCTTCGCCGTGGGCGCCTGGGAGTTTAATGCACTGCTGCTGCTGCAGCTGCTGG
GATGGGTGTTCATCCCCATCTACATCCGCTCCGGCGTGTACACAATGCCTGAGTATCTGTCTAAGCGGTT
CGGCGGCCACAGAATCCAGGTGTACTTTGCCGCCCTGTCCCTGATCCTGTATATCTTCACCAAGCTGAGC
GTGGACCTGTACTCCGGCGCCCTGTTTATCCAGGAGTCTCTGGGCTGGAATCTGTATGTGAGCGTGATCC
TGCTGATCGGCATGACAGCCCTGCTGACAGTGACCGGAGGACTGGTGGCCGTGATCTATACAGACACCCT
GCAGGCCCTGCTGATGATCATCGGCGCCCTGACCCTGATGATCATCAGCATCATGGAGATCGGCGGCTTC
GAGGAGGTGAAGCGGAGATACATGCTGGCCTCTCCAGATGTGACAAGCATCCTGCTGACCTATAACCTGT
CTAACACCAATAGCTGTAACGTGAGCCCAAAGAAGGAGGCCCTGAAGATGCTGAGGAACCCCACAGACGA
GGATGTGCCATGGCCAGGCTTTATCCTGGGACAGACCCCAGCATCCGTGTGGTACTGGTGCGCAGATCAG
GTCATCGTGCAGCGCGTGCTGGCAGCAAAGAATATCGCCCACGCCAAGGGCAGCACACTGATGGCCGGCT
TCCTGAAGCTGCTGCCAATGTTTATCATCGTGGTGCCCGGCATGATCTCCAGGATCCTGTTCACCGACGA
TATCGCCTGCATCAACCCCGAGCACTGCATGCTGGTGTGCGGATCCAGGGCAGGCTGTTCTAATATCGCC
TACCCTAGACTGGTCATGAAGCTGGTGCCAGTGGGACTGAGGGGACTGATGATGGCCGTGATGATCGCCG
CCCTGATGTCTGACCTGGATAGCATCTTCAACTCTGCCAGCACAATCTTTACCCTGGACGTGTATAAGCT
GATCAGGAAGTCCGCCAGCTCCCGCGAGCTGATGATCGTGGGCAGAATCTTCGTGGCCTTTATGGTGGTC
ATCTCTATCGCCTGGGTGCCTATCATCGTGGAGATGCAGGGCGGCCAGATGTACCTGTATATCCAGGAGG
TGGCAGATTACCTGACCCCACCTGTGGCCGCCCTGTTCCTGCTGGCCATCTTTTGGAAGCGGTGTAACGA
GCAGGGAGCCTTCTACGGAGGAATGGCAGGATTTGTGCTGGGAGCCGTGCGGCTGATCCTGGCCTTCGCC
TATAGAGCCCCCGAGTGCGACCAGCCTGATAATAGACCAGGCTTCATCAAGGACATCCACTACATGTATG
TGGCCACAGGCCTGTTTTGGGTGACAGGCCTGATCACCGTGATCGTGAGCCTGCTGACACCACCCCCTAC
CAAGGAGCAGATCCGGACCACAACCTTTTGGTCTAAGAAGAACCTGGTGGTGAAGGAGAATTGCAGCCCC
AAGGAGGAGCCTTATCAGATGCAGGAGAAGAGCATCCTGAGATGTTCCGAGAACAATGAGACCATCAACC
ACATCATCCCCAATGGCAAGTCCGAGGACTCTATCAAGGGCCTGCAGCCTGAGGATGTGAACCTGCTGGT
GACATGCAGGGAGGAGGGAAATCCTGTGGCATCCCTGGGACACTCTGAGGCAGAGACCCCAGTGGATGCC
TACTCTAACGGACAGGCCGCCCTGATGGGAGAGAAGGAGAGGAAGAAGGAGACAGACGATGGCGGCCGCT
ATTGGAAGTTCATCGACTGGTTCTGCGGCTTTAAGTCCAAGTCTCTGAGCAAGAGGTCCCTGCGCGATCT
GATGGAGGAGGAGGCCGTGTGCCTGCAGATGCTGGAGGAGACCAGACAGGTGAAAGTGATCCTGAACATC
GGCCTGTTCGCCGTGTGCAGCCTGGGCATCTTCATGTTCGTGTACTTCAGCCTGTAA
